Addgene plasmid #87572: pBW1944_ hU6-PV4-loxP-BbsI-ENTRY-gRNA
Purpose: (Empty Backbone) PV4 gRNA entry vector for CRISPR decoder
Depositing lab: Wilson Wong. Depositing organization: Boston University Main Campus. Publication: Large-scale design of robust genetic circuits with multiple inputs and outputs for mammalian cells. Weinberg BH, Pham NT, Caraballo LD, Lozanoski T, Engel A, Bhatia S, Wong WW. Nat Biotechnol. 2017 Mar 27. doi: 10.1038/nbt.3805. PubMed 28346402.
Backbone
  Vector backbone: pCAGGS
  Vector type: Mammalian Expression, Cre/Lox, Synthetic Biology
Growth in bacteria
  Bacterial resistance: Ampicillin, 100 μg/mL
  Growth temperature: 37°C
  Growth strain: NEB Stable
  Copy number: High Copy
Gene/Insert
  Gene/Insert name: gRNA scaffold
  Species: Synthetic
Terms and licenses: Academic/Nonprofit Terms; Industry Terms: Not Available to Industry
How to cite: pBW1944_ hU6-PV4-loxP-BbsI-ENTRY-gRNA was a gift from Wilson Wong (Addgene plasmid # 87572 ; http://n2t.net/addgene:87572 ; RRID:Addgene_87572)
