[The description below was written by a language model from this plasmid's Addgene catalogue record and pLannotate feature annotations shown in this document.]
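Description:
pBW1944_hU6-PV4-loxP-BbsI-ENTRY-gRNA is an empty entry vector built on the pCAGGS mammalian expression backbone, intended for cloning guide RNA spacers for a recombinase-controlled "CRISPR decoder" genetic circuit. It is maintained in E. coli through a high-copy ColE1/pUC-type origin and selected with ampicillin via the β-lactamase gene. Backbone remnants include an SV40 origin and poly(A) signal, lac promoter/operator fragments and the rabbit β-globin polyadenylation region typical of pCAGGS.

In the repository's sequencing result (about 3.6 kb), the CAG promoter has been replaced by a human U6 RNA polymerase III promoter, leaving only a short fragment of the CMV enhancer. Downstream of U6 lie an unannotated interval, a single loxP site and then the Streptococcus pyogenes Cas9 gRNA scaffold. The plasmid name indicates a "PV4" element after the promoter and BbsI sites for inserting a spacer, presumably in the gaps flanking loxP, but neither is annotated and the record does not define PV4. Placing a recombinase site between the promoter and the guide fits a design in which Cre-mediated recombination determines whether or which gRNA is expressed, although the exact logic is not spelled out in the record.

The second feature table, from the depositor's 6.5 kb sequence, does not match this description. It shows an intact CAG promoter (CMV enhancer, chicken β-actin promoter, chimeric intron) driving a loxP-preceded EGFP-T2A-mCherry cassette, with no U6 promoter or gRNA scaffold. It appears to represent a different construct on the same backbone, so the sequenced 3.6 kb record is the one consistent with the name and stated purpose.
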