Features (pLannotate 1.2.2; 20 found; start..end, strand, type, name):
      1..861     -  CDS            AmpR: β-lactamase; bla; confers resistance to ampicillin, carbenicillin, and related antibiotics
    862..966     -  promoter       AmpR promoter: bla
    997..1376    +  enhancer       CMV enhancer: human cytomegalovirus immediate early enhancer
   1378..1653    +  promoter       chicken β-actin promoter: No description available
   1654..2669    +  intron         chimeric intron: chimera between introns from chicken β-actin and rabbit β-globin
   2795..2828    +  protein_bind   loxP: Cre-mediated recombination occurs in the 8-bp core sequence (GCATACAT). Cre recombinase
   2864..3580    +  CDS            EGFP: EGFP is a basic (constitutively fluorescent) green fluorescent protein published in 1996, derived from Aequorea victoria. It is reported to be a rapidly-maturing weak dimer with moderate acid sensitivity.
   3581..3633    +  CDS            T2A (fragment): 2A peptide from Thosea asigna virus capsid protein Eukaryotic ribosomes fail to insert a peptide bond between the Gly and Pro residues, yielding separate polypeptides.
   3635..4342    +  CDS            mCherry: mCherry is a basic (constitutively fluorescent) red fluorescent protein published in 2004, derived from Discosoma sp.. It is reported to be a very rapidly-maturing monomer with low acid sensitivity.
   4474..4545    +  CDS            HBB (fragment): HBB_PONPY - Experimental evidence at transcript level: Swiss-Prot protein existence level 2. Involved in oxygen transport from the lung to the various peripheral tissues. From Pongo pygmaeus (Bornean orangutan).
   4616..4671    +  polyA_signal   β-globin poly(A) signal: rabbit β-globin polyadenylation signal (Gil and Proudfoot, 1987)
   5056..5072    -  protein_bind   lac operator: The lac repressor binds to the lac operator to inhibit transcription in E. coli. This inhibition can be relieved by adding lactose or isopropyl-β-D-thiogalactopyranoside (IPTG). lac repressor encoded by lacI
   5080..5110    -  promoter       lac promoter: promoter for the E. coli lac operon
   5125..5146    -  protein_bind   CAP binding site: CAP binding activates transcription in the presence of cAMP. E. coli catabolite activator protein
   5159..5198    -  CDS            lacI (fragment): lac repressor; lacI; The lac repressor binds to the lac operator to inhibit transcription in E. coli. This inhibition can be relieved by adding lactose or isopropyl-β-D-thiogalactopyranoside (IPTG).
   5205..5227    +  promoter       SV40 promoter (fragment): SV40 enhancer and early promoter
   5231..5365    +  rep_origin     SV40 ori: SV40 origin of replication
   5385..5519    +  polyA_signal   SV40 poly(A) signal: SV40 polyadenylation signal
   5521..5575    -  CDS            lacI (fragment): lac repressor; lacI; The lac repressor binds to the lac operator to inhibit transcription in E. coli. This inhibition can be relieved by adding lactose or isopropyl-β-D-thiogalactopyranoside (IPTG).
   5758..6346    -  rep_origin     ori: high-copy-number ColE1/pMB1/pBR322/pUC origin of replication
>Addgene plasmid #87572 | pBW1944_ hU6-PV4-loxP-BbsI-ENTRY-gRNA | depositor full sequence | sequence record 173405 | pBW1944_ hU6-PV4-loxP-BbsI-ENTRY-gRNA sequence 6516 bps
TTACCAATGCTTAATCAGTGAGGCACCTATCTCAGCGATCTGTCTATTTCGTTCATCCATAGTTGCCTGA
CTCCCCGTCGTGTAGATAACTACGATACGGGAGGGCTTACCATCTGGCCCCAGTGCTGCAATGATACCGC
GAGACCCACGCTCACCGGCTCCAGATTTATCAGCAATAAACCAGCCAGCCGGAAGGGCCGAGCGCAGAAG
TGGTCCTGCAACTTTATCCGCCTCCATCCAGTCTATTAATTGTTGCCGGGAAGCTAGAGTAAGTAGTTCG
CCAGTTAATAGTTTGCGCAACGTTGTTGCCATTGCTACAGGCATCGTGGTGTCACGCTCGTCGTTTGGTA
TGGCTTCATTCAGCTCCGGTTCCCAACGATCAAGGCGAGTTACATGATCCCCCATGTTGTGCAAAAAAGC
GGTTAGCTCCTTCGGTCCTCCGATCGTTGTCAGAAGTAAGTTGGCCGCAGTGTTATCACTCATGGTTATG
GCAGCACTGCATAATTCTCTTACTGTCATGCCATCCGTAAGATGCTTTTCTGTGACTGGTGAGTACTCAA
CCAAGTCATTCTGAGAATAGTGTATGCGGCGACCGAGTTGCTCTTGCCCGGCGTCAATACGGGATAATAC
CGCGCCACATAGCAGAACTTTAAAAGTGCTCATCATTGGAAAACGTTCTTCGGGGCGAAAACTCTCAAGG
ATCTTACCGCTGTTGAGATCCAGTTCGATGTAACCCACTCGTGCACCCAACTGATCTTCAGCATCTTTTA
CTTTCACCAGCGTTTCTGGGTGAGCAAAAACAGGAAGGCAAAATGCCGCAAAAAAGGGAATAAGGGCGAC
ACGGAAATGTTGAATACTCATACTCTTCCTTTTTCAATATTATTGAAGCATTTATCAGGGTTATTGTCTC
ATGAGCGGATACATATTTGAATGTATTTAGAAAAATAAACAAATAGGGGTTCCGCGCACATTTCCCCGAA
AAGTGCCACCTGGGTCGACATTGATTATTGACTAGTTATTAATAGTAATCAATTACGGGGTCATTAGTTC
ATAGCCCATATATGGAGTTCCGCGTTACATAACTTACGGTAAATGGCCCGCCTGGCTGACCGCCCAACGA
CCCCCGCCCATTGACGTCAATAATGACGTATGTTCCCATAGTAACGCCAATAGGGACTTTCCATTGACGT
CAATGGGTGGAGTATTTACGGTAAACTGCCCACTTGGCAGTACATCAAGTGTATCATATGCCAAGTACGC
CCCCTATTGACGTCAATGACGGTAAATGGCCCGCCTGGCATTATGCCCAGTACATGACCTTATGGGACTT
TCCTACTTGGCAGTACATCTACGTATTAGTCATCGCTATTACCATGGTCGAGGTGAGCCCCACGTTCTGC
TTCACTCTCCCCATCTCCCCCCCCTCCCCACCCCCAATTTTGTATTTATTTATTTTTTAATTATTTTGTG
CAGCGATGGGGGCGGGGGGGGGGGGGGCGCGCGCCAGGCGGGGCGGGGCGGGGCGAGGGGCGGGGCGGGG
CGAGGCGGAAAGGTGCGGCGGCAGCCAATCAGAGCGGCGCGCTCCGAAAGTTTCCTTTTATGGCGAGGCG
GCGGCGGCGGCGGCCCTATAAAAAGCGAAGCGCGCGGCGGGCGGGAGTCGCTGCGTTGCCTTCGCCCCGT
GCCCCGCTCCGCGCCGCCTCGCGCCGCCCGCCCCGGCTCTGACTGACCGCGTTACTCCCACAGGTGAGCG
GGCGGGACGGCCCTTCTCCTCCGGGCTGTAATTAGCGCTTGGTTTAATGACGGCTCGTTTCTTTTCTGTG
GCTGCGTGAAAGCCTTAAAGGGCTCCGGGAGGGCCCTTTGTGCGGGGGGGAGCGGCTCGGGGGGTGCGTG
CGTGTGTGTGTGCGTGGGGAGCGCCGCGTGCGGCTCCGCGCTGCCCGGCGGCTGTGAGCGCTGCGGGCGC
GGCGCGGGGCTTTGTGCGCTCCGCAGTGTGCGCGAGGGGAGCGCGGCCGGGGGCGGTGCCCCGCGGTGCG
GGGGGGGCTGCGAGGGGAACAAAGGCTGCGTGCGGGGTGTGTGCGTGGGGGGGTGAGCAGGGGGTGTGGG
CGCGGCGGTCGGGCTGTAACCCCCCCCTGCACCCCCCTCCCCGAGTTGCTGAGCACGGCCCGGCTTCGGG
TGCGGGGCTCCGTACGGGGCGTGGCGCGGGGCTCGCCGTGCCGGGCGGGGGGTGGCGGCAGGTGGGGGTG
CCGGGCGGGGCGGGGCCGCCTCGGGCCGGGGAGGGCTCGGGGGAGGGGCGCGGCGGCCCCCGGAGCGCCG
GCGGCTGTCGAGGCGCGGCGAGCCGCAGCCATTGCCTTTTATGGTAATCGTGCGAGAGGGCGCAGGGACT
TCCTTTGTCCCAAATCTGTGCGGAGCCGAAATCTGGGAGGCGCCGCCGCACCCCCTCTAGCGGGCGCGGG
GCGAAGCGGTGCGGCGCCGGCAGGAAGGAAATGGGCGGGGAGGGCCTTCGTGCGTCGCCGCGCCGCCGTC
CCCTTCTCCCTCTCCAGCCTCGGGGCTGTCCGCGGGGGGACGGCTGCCTTCGGGGGGGACGGGGCAGGGC
GGGGTTCGGCTTCTGGCGTGTGACCGGCGGCTCTAGAGCCTCTGCTAACCATGTTCATGCCTTCTTCTTT
TTCCTACAGCTCCTGGGCAACGTGCTGGTTATTGTGCTGTCTCATCATTTTGGCAAAGAATTGATTAATT
CGAGCGAAGGCGCGCCCTGACCTCCTGCCAGCAATAGTAAGACAACACGCAAAGTCGCACGCGTATAACT
TCGTATAGCATACATTATACGAAGTTATACCGGTAGTCTCGCAGCAACGCTCGTGCCGCCACCATGGTGA
GCAAGGGCGAGGAGCTGTTCACCGGGGTGGTGCCCATCCTGGTCGAGCTGGACGGCGACGTAAACGGCCA
CAAGTTCAGCGTGTCCGGCGAGGGCGAGGGCGATGCCACCTACGGCAAGCTGACCCTGAAGTTCATCTGC
ACCACCGGCAAGCTGCCCGTGCCCTGGCCCACCCTCGTGACCACCCTGACCTACGGCGTGCAGTGCTTCA
GCCGCTACCCCGACCACATGAAGCAGCACGACTTCTTCAAGTCCGCCATGCCCGAAGGCTACGTCCAGGA
GCGCACCATCTTCTTCAAGGACGACGGCAACTACAAGACCCGCGCCGAGGTGAAGTTCGAGGGCGACACC
CTGGTGAACCGCATCGAGCTGAAGGGCATCGACTTCAAGGAGGACGGCAACATCCTGGGGCACAAGCTGG
AGTACAACTACAACAGCCACAACGTCTATATCATGGCCGACAAGCAGAAGAACGGCATCAAGGTGAACTT
CAAGATCCGCCACAACATCGAGGACGGCAGCGTGCAGCTCGCCGACCACTACCAGCAGAACACCCCCATC
GGCGACGGCCCCGTGCTGCTGCCCGACAACCACTACCTGAGCACCCAGTCCGCCCTGAGCAAAGACCCCA
ACGAGAAGCGCGATCACATGGTCCTGCTGGAGTTCGTGACCGCCGCCGGGATCACTCTCGGCATGGACGA
GCTGTACAAGGAGGGCAGGGGAAGTCTTCTAACATGCGGGGACGTGGAGGAAAATCCCGGCCCAATGGTG
AGCAAGGGCGAGGAGGATAACATGGCCATCATCAAGGAGTTCATGCGCTTCAAGGTGCACATGGAGGGCT
CCGTGAACGGCCACGAGTTCGAGATCGAGGGCGAGGGCGAGGGCCGCCCCTACGAGGGCACCCAGACCGC
CAAGCTGAAGGTGACCAAGGGTGGCCCCCTGCCCTTCGCCTGGGACATCCTGTCCCCTCAGTTCATGTAC
GGCTCCAAGGCCTACGTGAAGCACCCCGCCGACATCCCCGACTACTTGAAGCTGTCCTTCCCCGAGGGCT
TCAAGTGGGAGCGCGTGATGAACTTCGAGGACGGCGGCGTGGTGACCGTGACCCAGGACTCCTCCCTGCA
GGACGGCGAGTTCATCTACAAGGTGAAGCTGCGCGGCACCAACTTCCCCTCCGACGGCCCCGTAATGCAG
AAGAAGACCATGGGCTGGGAGGCCTCCTCCGAGCGGATGTACCCCGAGGACGGCGCCCTGAAGGGCGAGA
TCAAGCAGAGGCTGAAGCTGAAGGACGGCGGCCACTACGACGCTGAGGTCAAGACCACCTACAAGGCCAA
GAAGCCCGTGCAGCTGCCCGGCGCCTACAACGTCAACATCAAGTTGGACATCACCTCCCACAACGAGGAC
TACACCATCGTGGAACAGTACGAACGCGCCGAGGGCCGCCACTCCACCGGCGGCATGGACGAGCTGTACA
AGTAAGCACTAGCGTCAGGTACGCTGAATTCGGTACCGAGCCAACTCCCTTTACAACCTCACTCAAGTCC
GTTAGAGGCGGCCGCCCAGGATACATAGATTACCACAACTCCGAGCCCTTCCACCGCTAGCGCACTCCTC
AGGTGCAGGCTGCCTATCAGAAGGTGGTGGCTGGTGTGGCCAATGCCCTGGCTCACAAATACCACTGAGA
TCTTTTTCCCTCTGCCAAAAATTATGGGGACATCATGAAGCCCCTTGAGCATCTGACTTCTGGCTAATAA
AGGAAATTTATTTTCATTGCAATAGTGTGTTGGAATTTTTTGTGTCTCTCACTCGGAAGGACATATGGGA
GGGCAAATCATTTAAAACATCAGAATGAGTATTTGGTTTAGAGTTTGGCAACATATGCCCATATGCTGGC
TGCCATGAACAAAGGTTGGCTATAAAGAGGTCATCAGTATATGAAACAGCCCCCTGCTGTCCATTCCTTA
TTCCATAGAAAAGCCTTGACTTGAGGTTAGATTTTTTTTATATTTTGTTTTGTGTTATTTTTTTCTTTAA
CATCCCTAAAATTTTCCTTACATGTTTTACTAGCCAGATTTTTCCTCCTCTCCTGACTACTCCCAGTCAT
AGCTGTCCCTCTTCTCTTATGGAGATCCCTCGACCTGCAGCCCAAGCTTGGCGTAATCATGGTCATAGCT
GTTTCCTGTGTGAAATTGTTATCCGCTCACAATTCCACACAACATACGAGCCGGAAGCATAAAGTGTAAA
GCCTGGGGTGCCTAATGAGTGAGCTAACTCACATTAATTGCGTTGCGCTCACTGCCCGCTTTCCAGTCGG
GAAACCTGTCGTGCCAGCGGATCCGCATCTCAATTAGTCAGCAACCATAGTCCCGCCCCTAACTCCGCCC
AGTTCCGCCCATTCTCCGCCCCATGGCTGACTAATTTTTTTTATTTATGCAGAGGCCGAGGCCGCCTCGG
CCTCTGAGCTATTCCAGAAGTAGTGAGGAGGCTTTTTTGGAGGCCTAGGCTTTTGCAAAAAGCTAACTTG
TTTATTGCAGCTTATAATGGTTACAAATAAAGCAATAGCATCACAAATTTCACAAATAAAGCATTTTTTT
CACTGCATTCTAGTTGTGGTTTGTCCAAACTCATCAATGTATCTTATCATGTCTGGATCCGCTGCATTAA
TGAATCGGCCAACGCGCGGGGAGAGGCGGTTTGCGTATTGGGCGCTCTTCCGCTTCCTCGCTCACTGACT
CGCTGCGCTCGGTCGTTCGGCTGCGGCGAGCGGTATCAGCTCACTCAAAGGCGGTAATACGGTTATCCAC
AGAATCAGGGGATAACGCAGGAAAGAACATGTGAGCAAAAGGCCAGCAAAAGGCCAGGAACCGTAAAAAG
GCCGCGTTGCTGGCGTTTTTCCATAGGCTCCGCCCCCCTGACGAGCATCACAAAAATCGACGCTCAAGTC
AGAGGTGGCGAAACCCGACAGGACTATAAAGATACCAGGCGTTTCCCCCTGGAAGCTCCCTCGTGCGCTC
TCCTGTTCCGACCCTGCCGCTTACCGGATACCTGTCCGCCTTTCTCCCTTCGGGAAGCGTGGCGCTTTCT
CATAGCTCACGCTGTAGGTATCTCAGTTCGGTGTAGGTCGTTCGCTCCAAGCTGGGCTGTGTGCACGAAC
CCCCCGTTCAGCCCGACCGCTGCGCCTTATCCGGTAACTATCGTCTTGAGTCCAACCCGGTAAGACACGA
CTTATCGCCACTGGCAGCAGCCACTGGTAACAGGATTAGCAGAGCGAGGTATGTAGGCGGTGCTACAGAG
TTCTTGAAGTGGTGGCCTAACTACGGCTACACTAGAAGAACAGTATTTGGTATCTGCGCTCTGCTGAAGC
CAGTTACCTTCGGAAAAAGAGTTGGTAGCTCTTGATCCGGCAAACAAACCACCGCTGGTAGCGGTGGTTT
TTTTGTTTGCAAGCAGCAGATTACGCGCAGAAAAAAAGGATCTCAAGAAGATCCTTTGATCTTTTCTACG
GGGTCTGACGCTCAGTGGAACGAAAACTCACGTTAAGGGATTTTGGTCATGAGATTATCAAAAAGGATCT
TCACCTAGATCCTTTTAAATTAAAAATGAAGTTTTAAATCAATCTAAAGTATATATGAGTAAACTTGGTC
TGACAG
