Features (pLannotate 1.2.2; 17 found; start..end, strand, type, name):
      1..861     -  CDS            AmpR: β-lactamase; bla; confers resistance to ampicillin, carbenicillin, and related antibiotics
    862..966     -  promoter       AmpR promoter: bla
    997..1016    +  enhancer       CMV enhancer (fragment): human cytomegalovirus immediate early enhancer
   1017..1257    +  promoter       U6 promoter: RNA polymerase III promoter for human U6 snRNA
   1322..1355    +  protein_bind   loxP: Cre-mediated recombination occurs in the 8-bp core sequence (GCATACAT). Cre recombinase
   1384..1459    +  misc_RNA       gRNA scaffold: guide RNA scaffold for the Streptococcus pyogenes CRISPR/Cas9 system
   1574..1645    +  CDS            HBB (fragment): HBB_PONPY - Experimental evidence at transcript level: Swiss-Prot protein existence level 2. Involved in oxygen transport from the lung to the various peripheral tissues. From Pongo pygmaeus (Bornean orangutan).
   1716..1771    +  polyA_signal   β-globin poly(A) signal: rabbit β-globin polyadenylation signal (Gil and Proudfoot, 1987)
   2156..2172    -  protein_bind   lac operator: The lac repressor binds to the lac operator to inhibit transcription in E. coli. This inhibition can be relieved by adding lactose or isopropyl-β-D-thiogalactopyranoside (IPTG). lac repressor encoded by lacI
   2180..2210    -  promoter       lac promoter: promoter for the E. coli lac operon
   2225..2246    -  protein_bind   CAP binding site: CAP binding activates transcription in the presence of cAMP. E. coli catabolite activator protein
   2259..2298    -  CDS            lacI (fragment): lac repressor; lacI; The lac repressor binds to the lac operator to inhibit transcription in E. coli. This inhibition can be relieved by adding lactose or isopropyl-β-D-thiogalactopyranoside (IPTG).
   2305..2327    +  promoter       SV40 promoter (fragment): SV40 enhancer and early promoter
   2331..2465    +  rep_origin     SV40 ori: SV40 origin of replication
   2485..2619    +  polyA_signal   SV40 poly(A) signal: SV40 polyadenylation signal
   2621..2675    -  CDS            lacI (fragment): lac repressor; lacI; The lac repressor binds to the lac operator to inhibit transcription in E. coli. This inhibition can be relieved by adding lactose or isopropyl-β-D-thiogalactopyranoside (IPTG).
   2858..3446    -  rep_origin     ori: high-copy-number ColE1/pMB1/pBR322/pUC origin of replication
>Addgene plasmid #87572 | pBW1944_ hU6-PV4-loxP-BbsI-ENTRY-gRNA | addgene full sequence | sequence record 177161 | Addgene NGS Result
TTACCAATGCTTAATCAGTGAGGCACCTATCTCAGCGATCTGTCTATTTCGTTCATCCATAGTTGCCTGA
CTCCCCGTCGTGTAGATAACTACGATACGGGAGGGCTTACCATCTGGCCCCAGTGCTGCAATGATACCGC
GAGACCCACGCTCACCGGCTCCAGATTTATCAGCAATAAACCAGCCAGCCGGAAGGGCCGAGCGCAGAAG
TGGTCCTGCAACTTTATCCGCCTCCATCCAGTCTATTAATTGTTGCCGGGAAGCTAGAGTAAGTAGTTCG
CCAGTTAATAGTTTGCGCAACGTTGTTGCCATTGCTACAGGCATCGTGGTGTCACGCTCGTCGTTTGGTA
TGGCTTCATTCAGCTCCGGTTCCCAACGATCAAGGCGAGTTACATGATCCCCCATGTTGTGCAAAAAAGC
GGTTAGCTCCTTCGGTCCTCCGATCGTTGTCAGAAGTAAGTTGGCCGCAGTGTTATCACTCATGGTTATG
GCAGCACTGCATAATTCTCTTACTGTCATGCCATCCGTAAGATGCTTTTCTGTGACTGGTGAGTACTCAA
CCAAGTCATTCTGAGAATAGTGTATGCGGCGACCGAGTTGCTCTTGCCCGGCGTCAATACGGGATAATAC
CGCGCCACATAGCAGAACTTTAAAAGTGCTCATCATTGGAAAACGTTCTTCGGGGCGAAAACTCTCAAGG
ATCTTACCGCTGTTGAGATCCAGTTCGATGTAACCCACTCGTGCACCCAACTGATCTTCAGCATCTTTTA
CTTTCACCAGCGTTTCTGGGTGAGCAAAAACAGGAAGGCAAAATGCCGCAAAAAAGGGAATAAGGGCGAC
ACGGAAATGTTGAATACTCATACTCTTCCTTTTTCAATATTATTGAAGCATTTATCAGGGTTATTGTCTC
ATGAGCGGATACATATTTGAATGTATTTAGAAAAATAAACAAATAGGGGTTCCGCGCACATTTCCCCGAA
AAGTGCCACCTGGGTCGACATTGATTATTGACTAGTGAGGGCCTATTTCCCATGATTCCTTCATATTTGC
ATATACGATACAAGGCTGTTAGAGAGATAATTGGAATTAATTTGACTGTAAACACAAAGATATTAGTACA
AAATACGTGACGTAGAAAGTAATAATTTCTTGGGTAGTTTGCAGTTTTAAAATTATGTTTTAAAATGGAC
TATCATATGCTTACCGTAACTTGAAAGTATTTCGATTTCTTGGCTTTATATATCTTGTGGAAAGGACGAA
ACACCGGCGCGCCCTGACCTCCTGCCAGCAATAGTAAGACAACACGCAAAGTCGCACGCGTATAACTTCG
TATAGCATACATTATACGAAGTTATACCGGTCACCGGGTCTTCGAGAAGACCTGTTTTAGAGCTAGAAAT
AGCAAGTTAAAATAAGGCTAGTCCGTTATCAACTTGAAAAAGTGGCACCGAGTCGGTGCTTTTTTGAATT
CGGTACCGAGCCAACTCCCTTTACAACCTCACTCAAGTCCGTTAGAGGCGGCCGCCCAGGATACATAGAT
TACCACAACTCCGAGCCCTTCCACCGCTAGCGCACTCCTCAGGTGCAGGCTGCCTATCAGAAGGTGGTGG
CTGGTGTGGCCAATGCCCTGGCTCACAAATACCACTGAGATCTTTTTCCCTCTGCCAAAAATTATGGGGA
CATCATGAAGCCCCTTGAGCATCTGACTTCTGGCTAATAAAGGAAATTTATTTTCATTGCAATAGTGTGT
TGGAATTTTTTGTGTCTCTCACTCGGAAGGACATATGGGAGGGCAAATCATTTAAAACATCAGAATGAGT
ATTTGGTTTAGAGTTTGGCAACATATGCCCATATGCTGGCTGCCATGAACAAAGGTTGGCTATAAAGAGG
TCATCAGTATATGAAACAGCCCCCTGCTGTCCATTCCTTATTCCATAGAAAAGCCTTGACTTGAGGTTAG
ATTTTTTTTATATTTTGTTTTGTGTTATTTTTTTCTTTAACATCCCTAAAATTTTCCTTACATGTTTTAC
TAGCCAGATTTTTCCTCCTCTCCTGACTACTCCCAGTCATAGCTGTCCCTCTTCTCTTATGGAGATCCCT
CGACCTGCAGCCCAAGCTTGGCGTAATCATGGTCATAGCTGTTTCCTGTGTGAAATTGTTATCCGCTCAC
AATTCCACACAACATACGAGCCGGAAGCATAAAGTGTAAAGCCTGGGGTGCCTAATGAGTGAGCTAACTC
ACATTAATTGCGTTGCGCTCACTGCCCGCTTTCCAGTCGGGAAACCTGTCGTGCCAGCGGATCCGCATCT
CAATTAGTCAGCAACCATAGTCCCGCCCCTAACTCCGCCCAGTTCCGCCCATTCTCCGCCCCATGGCTGA
CTAATTTTTTTTATTTATGCAGAGGCCGAGGCCGCCTCGGCCTCTGAGCTATTCCAGAAGTAGTGAGGAG
GCTTTTTTGGAGGCCTAGGCTTTTGCAAAAAGCTAACTTGTTTATTGCAGCTTATAATGGTTACAAATAA
AGCAATAGCATCACAAATTTCACAAATAAAGCATTTTTTTCACTGCATTCTAGTTGTGGTTTGTCCAAAC
TCATCAATGTATCTTATCATGTCTGGATCCGCTGCATTAATGAATCGGCCAACGCGCGGGGAGAGGCGGT
TTGCGTATTGGGCGCTCTTCCGCTTCCTCGCTCACTGACTCGCTGCGCTCGGTCGTTCGGCTGCGGCGAG
CGGTATCAGCTCACTCAAAGGCGGTAATACGGTTATCCACAGAATCAGGGGATAACGCAGGAAAGAACAT
GTGAGCAAAAGGCCAGCAAAAGGCCAGGAACCGTAAAAAGGCCGCGTTGCTGGCGTTTTTCCATAGGCTC
CGCCCCCCTGACGAGCATCACAAAAATCGACGCTCAAGTCAGAGGTGGCGAAACCCGACAGGACTATAAA
GATACCAGGCGTTTCCCCCTGGAAGCTCCCTCGTGCGCTCTCCTGTTCCGACCCTGCCGCTTACCGGATA
CCTGTCCGCCTTTCTCCCTTCGGGAAGCGTGGCGCTTTCTCATAGCTCACGCTGTAGGTATCTCAGTTCG
GTGTAGGTCGTTCGCTCCAAGCTGGGCTGTGTGCACGAACCCCCCGTTCAGCCCGACCGCTGCGCCTTAT
CCGGTAACTATCGTCTTGAGTCCAACCCGGTAAGACACGACTTATCGCCACTGGCAGCAGCCACTGGTAA
CAGGATTAGCAGAGCGAGGTATGTAGGCGGTGCTACAGAGTTCTTGAAGTGGTGGCCTAACTACGGCTAC
ACTAGAAGAACAGTATTTGGTATCTGCGCTCTGCTGAAGCCAGTTACCTTCGGAAAAAGAGTTGGTAGCT
CTTGATCCGGCAAACAAACCACCGCTGGTAGCGGTGGTTTTTTTGTTTGCAAGCAGCAGATTACGCGCAG
AAAAAAAGGATCTCAAGAAGATCCTTTGATCTTTTCTACGGGGTCTGACGCTCAGTGGAACGAAAACTCA
CGTTAAGGGATTTTGGTCATGAGATTATCAAAAAGGATCTTCACCTAGATCCTTTTAAATTAAAAATGAA
GTTTTAAATCAATCTAAAGTATATATGAGTAAACTTGGTCTGACAG
